>Addgene plasmid #216015 | AA035 | addgene full sequence | sequence record 431509 | Addgene NGS Result
TCGCGCGTTTCGGTGATGACGGTGAAAACCTCTGACACATGCAGCTCCCGGAGACGGTCACAGCTTGTCT
GTAAGCGGATGCCGGGAGCAGACAAGCCCGTCAGGGCGCGTCAGCGGGTGTTGGCGGGTGTCGGGGCTGG
CTTAACTATGCGGCATCAGAGCAGATTGTACTGAGAGTGCACCATATGCGGTGTGAAATACCGCACAGAT
GCGTAAGGAGAAAATACCGCATCAGGCGCCATTCGCCATTCAGGCTGCGCAACTGTTGGGAAGGGCGATC
GGTGCGGGCCTCTTCGCTATTACGCCAGCTGGCGAAAGGGGGATGTGCTGCAAGGCGATTAAGTTGGGTA
ACGCCAGGGTTTTCCCAGTCACGACGTTGTAAAACGACGGCCAGAGAATTCGAGCTCGGTACCTCGCGAA
TACATCTAGATGAAGACTGGCAGCGACAAGAAGTACAGCATCGGCCTGGCCATCGGCACCAACTCTGTGG
GCTGGGCCGTGATCACCGACGAGTACAAGGTGCCCAGCAAGAAATTCAAGGTGCTGGGCAACACCGACCG
GCACAGCATCAAGAAGAACCTGATCGGAGCCCTGCTGTTCGACAGCGGCGAAACAGCCGAGAGAACCCGG
CTGAAGAGAACCGCCAGAAGAAGATACACCAGACGGAAGAACCGGATCTGCTATCTGCAAGAGATCTTCA
GCAACGAGATGGCCAAGGTGGACGACAGCTTCTTCCACAGACTGGAAGAGTCCTTCCTGGTGGAAGAGGA
TAAGAAGCACGAGCGGCACCCCATCTTCGGCAACATCGTGGACGAGGTGGCCTACCACGAGAAGTACCCC
ACCATCTACCACCTGAGAAAGAAACTGGTGGACAGCACCGACAAGGCCGACCTGCGGCTGATCTATCTGG
CCCTGGCCCACATGATCAAGTTCCGGGGCCACTTCCTGATCGAGGGCGACCTGAACCCCGACAACAGCGA
CGTGGACAAGCTGTTCATCCAGCTGGTGCAGACCTACAACCAGCTGTTCGAGGAAAACCCCATCAACGCT
AGCGGCGTGGACGCCAAGGCCATCCTGTCTGCCAGACTGAGCAAGAGCAGACGGCTGGAAAATCTGATCG
CCCAGCTGCCCGGCGAGAAGAAGAATGGCCTGTTCGGCAACCTGATTGCCCTGAGCCTGGGCCTGACCCC
CAACTTCAAGAGCAACTTCGACCTGGCCGAGGATGCCAAACTGCAGCTGAGCAAGGACACCTACGACGAC
GACCTGGACAACCTGCTGGCCCAGATCGGCGACCAGTACGCCGACCTGTTTCTGGCCGCCAAGAACCTGT
CCGACGCCATCCTGCTGAGCGACATCCTGAGAGTGAACACCGAGATCACCAAGGCCCCCCTGAGCGCCTC
TATGATCAAGAGATACGACGAGCACCACCAGGACCTGACCCTGCTGAAAGCTCTCGTGCGGCAGCAGCTG
CCTGAGAAGTACAAAGAGATTTTCTTCGACCAGAGCAAGAACGGCTACGCCGGCTACATTGACGGCGGAG
CCAGCCAGGAAGAGTTCTACAAGTTCATCAAGCCCATCCTGGAAAAGATGGACGGCACCGAGGAACTGCT
CGTGAAGCTGAACAGAGAGGACCTGCTGCGGAAGCAGCGGACCTTCGACAACGGCAGCATCCCCCACCAG
ATCCACCTGGGAGAGCTGCACGCCATTCTGCGGCGGCAGGAAGATTTTTACCCATTCCTGAAGGACAACC
GGGAAAAGATCGAGAAGATCCTGACCTTCCGCATCCCCTACTACGTGGGCCCTCTGGCCAGGGGAAACAG
CAGATTCGCCTGGATGACCAGAAAGAGCGAGGAAACCATCACCCCCTGGAACTTCGAGGAAGTGGTGGAC
AAGGGCGCTTCCGCCCAGAGCTTCATCGAGCGGATGACCAACTTCGATAAGAACCTGCCCAACGAGAAGG
TGCTGCCCAAGCACAGCCTGCTGTACGAGTACTTCACCGTGTATAACGAGCTGACCAAAGTGAAATACGT
GACCGAGGGAATGAGAAAGCCCGCCTTCCTGAGCGGCGAGCAGAAAAAGGCCATCGTGGACCTGCTGTTC
AAGACCAACCGGAAAGTGACCGTGAAGCAGCTGAAAGAGGACTACTTCAAGAAAATCGAGTGCTTCGACT
CCGTGGAAATCTCCGGCGTGGAAGATCGGTTCAACGCCTCCCTGGGCACATACCACGATCTGCTGAAAAT
TATCAAGGACAAGGACTTCCTGGACAATGAGGAAAACGAGGACATTCTGGAAGATATCGTGCTGACCCTG
ACACTGTTTGAGGACAGAGAGATGATCGAGGAACGGCTGAAAACCTATGCCCACCTGTTCGACGACAAAG
TGATGAAGCAGCTGAAGCGGCGGAGATACACCGGCTGGGGCAGGCTGAGCCGGAAGCTGATCAACGGCAT
CCGGGACAAGCAGTCCGGCAAGACAATCCTGGATTTCCTGAAGTCCGACGGCTTCGCCAACAGAAACTTC
ATGCAGCTGATCCACGACGACAGCCTGACCTTTAAAGAGGACATCCAGAAAGCCCAGGTGTCCGGCCAGG
GCGATAGCCTGCACGAGCACATTGCCAATCTGGCCGGCAGCCCCGCCATTAAGAAGGGCATCCTGCAGAC
AGTGAAGGTGGTGGACGAGCTCGTGAAAGTGATGGGCCGGCACAAGCCCGAGAACATCGTGATCGAAATG
GCCAGAGAGAACCAGACCACCCAGAAGGGACAGAAGAACAGCCGCGAGAGAATGAAGCGGATCGAAGAGG
GCATCAAAGAGCTGGGCAGCCAGATCCTGAAAGAACACCCAGTGGAAAACACCCAGCTGCAGAACGAGAA
GCTGTACCTGTACTACCTGCAGAATGGGCGGGATATGTACGTGGACCAGGAACTGGACATCAACCGGCTG
TCCGACTACGATGTGGACCATATCGTGCCTCAGAGCTTTCTGAAGGACGACTCCATCGACAACAAGGTGC
TGACCAGAAGCGACAAGGCCCGGGGCAAGAGCGACAACGTGCCCTCCGAAGAGGTCGTGAAGAAGATGAA
GAACTACTGGCGGCAGCTGCTGAACGCCAAGCTGATTACCCAGAGAAAGTTCGACAATCTGACCAAGGCC
GAGAGAGGCGGCCTGAGCGAACTGGATAAGGCCGGCTTCATCAAGAGACAGCTGGTGGAAACCCGGCAGA
TCACAAAGCACGTGGCACAGATCCTGGACTCCCGGATGAACACTAAGTACGACGAGAATGACAAGCTGAT
CCGGGAAGTGAAAGTGATCACCCTGAAGTCCAAGCTGGTGTCCGATTTCCGGAAGGATTTCCAGTTTTAC
AAAGTGCGCGAGATCAACAACTACCACCACGCCCACGACGCCTACCTGAACGCCGTCGTGGGAACCGCCC
TGATCAAAAAGTACCCTAAGCTGGAAAGCGAGTTCGTGTACGGCGACTACAAGGTGTACGACGTGCGGAA
GATGATCGCCAAGAGCGAGCAGGAAATCGGCAAGGCTACCGCCAAGTACTTCTTCTACAGCAACATCATG
AACTTTTTCAAGACCGAGATTACCCTGGCCAACGGCGAGATCCGGAAGCGGCCTCTGATCGAGACAAACG
GCGAAACCGGGGAGATCGTGTGGGATAAGGGCCGGGATTTTGCCACCGTGCGGAAAGTGCTGAGCATGCC
CCAAGTGAATATCGTGAAAAAGACCGAGGTGCAGACAGGCGGCTTCAGCAAAGAGTCTATCAGACCCAAG
AGGAACAGCGATAAGCTGATCGCCAGAAAGAAGGACTGGGACCCTAAGAAGTACGGCGGCTTCCTGTGGC
CCACCGTGGCCTATTCTGTGCTGGTGGTGGCCAAAGTGGAAAAGGGCAAGTCCAAGAAACTGAAGAGTGT
GAAAGAGCTGCTGGGGATCACCATCATGGAAAGAAGCAGCTTCGAGAAGAATCCCATCGACTTTCTGGAA
GCCAAGGGCTACAAAGAAGTGAAAAAGGACCTGATCATCAAGCTGCCTAAGTACTCCCTGTTCGAGCTGG
AAAACGGCCGGAAGAGAATGCTGGCCTCTGCCAAGCAGCTGCAGAAGGGAAACGAACTGGCCCTGCCCTC
CAAATATGTGAACTTCCTGTACCTGGCCAGCCACTATGAGAAGCTGAAGGGCTCCCCCGAGGATAATGAG
CAGAAACAGCTGTTTGTGGAACAGCACAAGCACTACCTGGACGAGATCATCGAGCAGATCAGCGAGTTCT
CCAAGAGAGTGATCCTGGCCGACGCTAATCTGGACAAAGTGCTGTCCGCCTACAACAAGCACCGGGATAA
GCCCATCAGAGAGCAGGCCGAGAATATCATCCACCTGTTTACCCTGACCAGACTGGGAGCCCCTAGAGCC
TTCAAGTACTTTGACACCACCATCGACCCCAAGCAGTACAGAAGCACCAAAGAGGTGCTGGACGCCACCC
TGATCCACCAGAGCATCACCGGCCTGTACGAGACACGAATCGATTTGTCTCAGCTGGGAGGCGATGGGTC
CAAGTCTTCATCGGATCCCGGGCCCGTCGACTGCAGAGGCCTGCATGCAAGCTTGGTGTAATCATGGTCA
TAGCTGTTTCCTGTGTGAAATTGTTATCCGCTCACAATTCCACACAACATACGAGCCGGAAGCATAAAGT
GTAAAGCCTGGGGTGCCTAATGAGTGAGCTAACTCACATTAATTGCGTTGCGCTCACTGCCCGCTTTCCA
GTCGGGAAACCTGTCGTGCCAGCTGCATTAATGAATCGGCCAACGCGCGGGGAGAGGCGGTTTGCGTATT
GGGCGCTCTTCCGCTTCCTCGCTCACTGACTCGCTGCGCTCGGTCGTTCGGCTGCGGCGAGCGGTATCAG
CTCACTCAAAGGCGGTAATACGGTTATCCACAGAATCAGGGGATAACGCAGGAAAGAACATGTGAGCAAA
AGGCCAGCAAAAGGCCAGGAACCGTAAAAAGGCCGCGTTGCTGGCGTTTTTCCATAGGCTCCGCCCCCCT
GACGAGCATCACAAAAATCGACGCTCAAGTCAGAGGTGGCGAAACCCGACAGGACTATAAAGATACCAGG
CGTTTCCCCCTGGAAGCTCCCTCGTGCGCTCTCCTGTTCCGACCCTGCCGCTTACCGGATACCTGTCCGC
CTTTCTCCCTTCGGGAAGCGTGGCGCTTTCTCATAGCTCACGCTGTAGGTATCTCAGTTCGGTGTAGGTC
GTTCGCTCCAAGCTGGGCTGTGTGCACGAACCCCCCGTTCAGCCCGACCGCTGCGCCTTATCCGGTAACT
ATCGTCTTGAGTCCAACCCGGTAAGACACGACTTATCGCCACTGGCAGCAGCCACTGGTAACAGGATTAG
CAGAGCGAGGTATGTAGGCGGTGCTACAGAGTTCTTGAAGTGGTGGCCTAACTACGGCTACACTAGAAGA
ACAGTATTTGGTATCTGCGCTCTGCTGAAGCCAGTTACCTTCGGAAAAAGAGTTGGTAGCTCTTGATCCG
GCAAACAAACCACCGCTGGTAGCGGTGGTTTTTTTGTTTGCAAGCAGCAGATTACGCGCAGAAAAAAAGG
ATCTCAAGAAGATCCTTTGATCTTTTCTACGGGGTCTGACGCTCAGTGGAACGAAAACTCACGTTAAGGG
ATTTTGGTCATGAGATTATCAAAAAGGATCTTCACCTAGATCCTTTTAAATTAAAAATGAAGTTTTAAAT
CAAGCCCAATCTGAATAATGTTACAACCAATTAACCAATTCTGATTAGAAAAACTCATCGAGCATCAAAT
GAAACTGCAATTTATTCATATCAGGATTATCAATACCATATTTTTGAAAAAGCCGTTTCTGTAATGAAGG
AGAAAACTCACCGAGGCAGTTCCATAGGATGGCAAGATCCTGGTATCGGTCTGCGATTCCGACTCGTCCA
ACATCAATACAACCTATTAATTTCCCCTCGTCAAAAATAAGGTTATCAAGTGAGAAATCACCATGAGTGA
CGACTGAATCCGGTGAGAATGGCAAAAGTTTATGCATTTCTTTCCAGACTTGTTCAACAGGCCAGCCATT
ACGCTCGTCATCAAAATCACTCGCATCAACCAAACCGTTATTCATTCGTGATTGCGCCTGAGCGAGACGA
AATACGCGATCGCTGTTAAAAGGACAATTACAAACAGGAATCGAATGCAACCGGCGCAGGAACACTGCCA
GCGCATCAACAATATTTTCACCTGAATCAGGATATTCTTCTAATACCTGGAATGCTGTTTTTCCGGGGAT
CGCAGTGGTGAGTAACCATGCATCATCAGGAGTACGGATAAAATGCTTGATGGTCGGAAGAGGCATAAAT
TCCGTCAGCCAGTTTAGTCTGACCATCTCATCTGTAACATCATTGGCAACGCTACCTTTGCCATGTTTCA
GAAACAACTCTGGCGCATCGGGCTTCCCATACAAGCGATAGATTGTCGCACCTGATTGCCCGACATTATC
GCGAGCCCATTTATACCCATATAAATCAGCATCCATGTTGGAATTTAATCGCGGCCTCGACGTTTCCCGT
TGAATATGGCTCATAACACCCCTTGTATTACTGTTTATGTAAGCAGACAGTTTTATTGTTCATGATGATA
TATTTTTATCTTGTGCAATGTAACATCAGAGATTTTGAGACACGGGCCAGAGCTGCA
Features (pLannotate 1.2.2; 10 found; start..end, strand, type, name):
    137..236     +  misc_feature   bom (fragment): basis of mobility region from pBR322
    242..399     -  CDS            lacZα (fragment): LacZα fragment of β-galactosidase; lacZ fragment
    445..4544    +  CDS            dCas9 (fragment): catalytically dead mutant of the Cas9 endonuclease from the Streptococcus pyogenes Type II CRISPR/Cas system RNA-guided DNA-binding protein that lacks endonuclease activity due to the D10A mutation in the RuvC catalytic domain and the N863A mutation in the HNH catalytic domain
   4641..4657    -  protein_bind   lac operator: The lac repressor binds to the lac operator to inhibit transcription in E. coli. This inhibition can be relieved by adding lactose or isopropyl-β-D-thiogalactopyranoside (IPTG). lac repressor encoded by lacI
   4665..4695    -  promoter       lac promoter: promoter for the E. coli lac operon
   4710..4731    -  protein_bind   CAP binding site: CAP binding activates transcription in the presence of cAMP. E. coli catabolite activator protein
   4744..4836    -  CDS            lacI (fragment): lac repressor; lacI; The lac repressor binds to the lac operator to inhibit transcription in E. coli. This inhibition can be relieved by adding lactose or isopropyl-β-D-thiogalactopyranoside (IPTG).
   5019..5607    -  rep_origin     ori: high-copy-number ColE1/pMB1/pBR322/pUC origin of replication
   5785..6594    -  CDS            KanR: aminoglycoside phosphotransferase; aph(3')-Ia; confers resistance to kanamycin in bacteria or G418 (Geneticin®) in eukaryotes
   6701..35      +  CDS            rop (fragment) (across the origin): Rop protein, which maintains plasmids at low copy number; rop
