[The description below was written by a language model from this plasmid's Addgene catalogue record and pLannotate feature annotations shown in this document.]
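Description:
AA035 is a 6,707-nt bacterial cloning plasmid built on the pUC57-Kan backbone. It serves as a "fragment" module in the Fragmid modular vector assembly system for CRISPR technologies, and its catalogued role is to supply a Cas protein part, specifically a deactivated Cas. It is propagated in E. coli through the high-copy ColE1/pUC-type origin and selected with kanamycin via the aph(3')-Ia KanR gene. Other annotated backbone elements are remnants typical of pUC-derived vectors: partial bom, rop and lacI sequences, and a lac promoter, lac operator and CAP binding site flanking a lacZα fragment that the insert interrupts.

The payload is dCas9-SpRY_v1.1, derived from Streptococcus pyogenes Cas9. The feature table annotates an approximately 4.1 kb coding region as dCas9, a catalytically dead, RNA-guided DNA-binding protein whose nuclease activity is abolished by inactivating mutations in the RuvC and HNH domains. The match is flagged as a fragment. This is consistent with a variant sequence and with a module meant to be joined in frame to other parts, though the record does not say so. SpRY is generally known as an engineered Cas9 variant with greatly relaxed PAM requirements, which allows targeting of nearly any genomic site.

No eukaryotic promoter, terminator, nuclear localisation signal or tag is annotated around the insert, and the insert lies opposite in orientation to the lac promoter. The plasmid therefore appears to be a storage and donor vector rather than an expression construct. The record does not state the cloning method or the assembly sites. The fragment is intended to be combined with promoter, effector-domain, guide and selection modules into destination vectors, for nuclease-independent applications such as transcriptional or epigenetic modulation.
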