Addgene plasmid #216015: AA035
Purpose: Fragmid fragment: (Cas protein) deactivated Cas
Depositing lab: John Doench. Depositing organization: Broad Institute. Publication: Modular vector assembly enables rapid assessment of emerging CRISPR technologies. McGee AV, Liu YV, Griffith AL, Szegletes ZM, Wen B, Kraus C, Miller NW, Steger RJ, Escude Velasco B, Bosch JA, Zirin JD, Viswanatha R, Sontheimer EJ, Goodale A, Greene MA, Green TM, Doench JG. Cell Genom. 2024 Mar 13;4(3):100519. doi: 10.1016/j.xgen.2024.100519. PubMed 38484704.
Backbone
  Vector backbone: pUC57-Kan
  Vector type: CRISPR ; Fragment
Growth in bacteria
  Bacterial resistance: Kanamycin, 50 μg/mL
  Growth temperature: 37°C
  Growth strain: DH5alpha
  Copy number: Unknown
Gene/Insert
  Gene/Insert name: dCas9-SpRY_v1.1 [Sp]
  Species: Streptococcus pyogenes
  Cloning method: Unknown
Resource information
  A portion of this plasmid was derived from a plasmid made by: Genscript ID: U9799GC010-11
Terms and licenses: Academic/Nonprofit Terms; Industry Terms: Not Available to Industry
Depositor comments: Please visit https://www.biorxiv.org/content/10.1101/2023.10.25.564061v1 for bioRxiv preprint.
How to cite: AA035 was a gift from John Doench (Addgene plasmid # 216015 ; http://n2t.net/addgene:216015 ; RRID:Addgene_216015)
